>Addgene plasmid #108477 | pCR3-vsv-Mis12-dCEN-Incenp | depositor full sequence | sequence record 205248 | pCR3-vsv-Mis12-dCEN-Incenp sequence 8281 bps
GCGCGCGTTGACATTGATTATTGACTAGTTATTAATAGTAATCAATTACGGGGTCATTAGTTCATAGCCC
ATATATGGAGTTCCGCGTTACATAACTTACGGTAAATGGCCCGCCTGGCTGACCGCCCAACGACCCCCGC
CCATTGACGTCAATAATGACGTATGTTCCCATAGTAACGCCAATAGGGACTTTCCATTGACGTCAATGGG
TGGACTATTTACGGTAAACTGCCCACTTGGCAGTACATCAAGTGTATCATATGCCAAGTACGCCCCCTAT
TGACGTCAATGACGGTAAATGGCCCGCCTGGCATTATGCCCAGTACATGACCTTATGGGACTTTCCTACT
TGGCAGTACATCTACGTATTAGTCATCGCTATTACCATGGTGATGCGGTTTTGGCAGTACATCAATGGGC
GTGGATAGCGGTTTGACTCACGGGGATTTCCAAGTCTCCACCCCATTGACGTCAATGGGAGTTTGTTTTG
GCACCAAAATCAACGGGACTTTCCAAAATGTCGTAACAACTCCGCCCCATTGACGCAAATGGGCGGTAGG
CGTGTACGGTGGGAGGTCTATATAAGCAGAGCTCTCTGGCTAACTAGAGAACCCACTGCTTACTGGCTTA
TCGAAATTAATACGACTCACTATAGGGAGACCCAAGCTTGGTACCGGATCCGCCACCATGTACACCGACA
TCGAGATGAACCGGTTGGGCAAGGAATTCTCTGTGGATCCAATGACCTACGAGGCCCAGTTCTTTGGCTT
CACGCCACAAACGTGCATGCTTCGGATCTACATTGCATTTCAAGACTACCTATTTGAAGTGATGCAGGCC
GTTGAACAGGTTATTCTGAAGAAGCTGGATGGCATCCCAGACTGTGACATTAGCCCAGTGCAGATTCGCA
AATGCACAGAGAAGTTTCTTTGCTTCATGAAAGGACATTTTGATAACCTTTTTAGCAAAATGGAGCAACT
GTTTTTGCAGCTGATTTTACGTATTCCCTCAAACATCTTGCTTCCTGAAGATAAATGTAAGGAGACACCT
TATAGTGAGGAAGATTTTCAGCATCTCCAGAAAGAAATTGAACAGTTACAGGAGAAGTACAAGACTGAAT
TATGTACTAAGCAGGCCCTTCTTGCAGAATTAGAAGAGCAAAAAATTGTTCAGGCCAAACTCAAACAGAC
GTTGACTTTCTTTGATGAGCTTCATAATGTTGGCAGAGATCATGGGACTAGTGATTTTAGGGAGAGTTTA
GTATCCCTGGTTCAGAACTCCAGAAAACTACAGAACATTAGAGACAATGTGGAAAAGGAATCGAAACGAC
TGAAAATATCTGAATTCAGCAAAGAGCCAGAGCTGATGCCCAAAACACCTTCTCAGAAGAACCGACGGAA
GAAGAGACGGATTTCTTATGTTCAGGATGAAAACAGAGATCCCATCAGGAGAAGGTTATCCCGCAGAAAG
TCTCGGAGCAGCCAGCAGAGCACCCGACGCCTCCGCAGCAAGGACAGTGTAGAGAAGCTGGCTACAGTGG
TCGGGGAGAACGGCTCCGTTCTGCGGCGTGTGACCCGTGCTGCGGCTGCAGCTGCCGCGGCTACCATGGC
ATTGGCTGCACCTTCTTCACCCACCCCTGAGTCTCCCACGATGCTGACTAAGAAGCCCGAGGATAACCAC
ACCCAGTGCCAGCTGGTGCCTGTGGTGGAGATCGGCATCAGTGAGCGCCAGAATGCTGAGCAGCATGTCA
CCCAGCTCATGTCCACCGAGCCTCTGCCCCGCACTCTGTCCCCGACTCCAGCTTCAGCCACAGCTCCAAC
CTCCCAGGGCATCCCGACATCAGATGAGGAATCAACACCTAAGAAGTCGAAGGCCAGGATACTGGAGTCC
ATCACAGTGAGCTCCCTGATGGCTACACCCCAGGACCCCAAGGGTCAAGGGGTCGGGACGGGGCGGTCTG
CGTCTAAGCTCAGGATTGCGCAGGTCTCCCCTGGCCCACGGGACTCGCCAGCCTTTCCAGATTCTCCATG
GCGGGAGCGGGTGCTGGCTCCCATCCTGCCGGATAACTTCTCCACGCCCACGGGCTCTCGCACGGACTCT
CAATCGGTGCGGCACAGCCCGATCGCCCCGTCTTCCCCGAGTCCCCGAGTCTTAGCCCAGAAGTACTCTC
TGGTGGCCAAACAGGAAAGTGTTGTCCGCAGGGCGAGCAGAAGGCTTGCCAAGAAGACTGCCGAAGAGCC
AGCTGCCTCTGGCCGCATCATCTGTCACAGTTACCTGGAGAGGCTCCTGAATGTTGAGGTGCCCCAGAAA
GTTGGTTCTGAGCAGAAGGAACCCCCCGAGGAGGCTGAGCCTGTGGCGGCAGCTGAGCCAGAGGTCCCTG
AGAACAACGGAAATAACTCGTGGCCCCACAATGACACAGAGATCGCCAACAGCACACCCAACCCGAAGCC
TGCAGCCAGCAGCCCGGAAACACCCTCTGCAGGGCAGCAAGAGGCCAAGACGGACCAAGCAGATGGACCC
AGAGAGCCACCGCAGAGTGCCAGGAGGAAGCGCAGCTACAAGCAGGCCGTGAGTGAGCTGGACGAGGAGC
AGCACCTGGAGGATGAGGAGCTGCAGCCCCCCAGGAGCAAGACCCCTTCCTCACCCTGCCCAGCCAGCAA
GGTGGTACGGCCCCTCCGGACCTTTCTGCACACAGTGCAGAGGAACCAGATGCTCACGACCCCGACCTCA
GCCCCACGCAGCGTCATGAAGTCCTTTATTAAGCGCAACACTCCCCTGCGCATGGACCCCAAGTGCAGCT
TCGTCGAGAAGGAGCGGCAGCGCCTGGAGAATCTGCGGCGGAAGGAGGAGGCCGAGCAGCTGCGCAGGCA
GAAGGTGGAGGAGGACAAGCGGCGGCGGCTGGAGGAGGTGAAGCTGAAGCGTGAGGAACGCCTCCGCAAG
GTGCTGCAGGCCCGCGAGCGGGTGGAGCAGATGAAGGAGGAGAAGAAGAAGCAGATTGAGCAGAAGTTTG
CTCAGATCGACGAGAAGACTGAGAAGGCCAAGGAGGAGCGGCTGGCAGAGGAGAAGGCCAAGAAAAAGGC
GGCGGCCAAGAAGATGGAGGAGGTGGAAGCACGCAGGAAGCAGGAAGAGGATGCACGTAGGCTCAGGTGG
CTGCAGCAGGAGGAGGAAGAGCGGCGGCACCAAGAGCTGCTGCAGAAGAAGAAGGAAGAGGAGCAGGAGC
GGCTGCGGAAGGCGGCCGAGGCTAAGCGGCTGGCAGAGCAGCGGGAGCAGGAGCGGCGGGAGCAGGAGCG
GCGCGAGCAGGAGCGGCGCGAGCAGGAGCGGCGGGAGCAGGAGCGGCGCGAGCAGGAGCGACAGCTGGCA
GAGCAGGAGCGTCGGCGGGAGCAGGAGCGGCTCCAGGCCGAGAGGGAGCTGCAGGAGCGGGAGAAGGCCC
TGCGGCTGCAGAAGGAGCAGCTGCAGAGGGAACTGGAGGAGAAGAAGAAGAAGGAAGAGCAGCAGCGTCT
GGCTGAGCGGCAGCTGCAGGAGGAGCAAGAGAAGAAAGCCAAGGAGGCAGTAGGGGCCAGCAAGGCCCTG
AATGTGACTGTGGACGTGCAGTCTCCAGCTTGTACCTCATATCAAATGACTCCGCAAGGGCACAGGGCCC
CTCCCAAGATCAACCCAGATAACTACGGGATGGATCTGAATAGCGACGACTCCACCGATGATGAGGCCCA
TCCCCGGAAGCCCATCCCCACCTGGGCCCGAGGCACCCCGCTCAGCCAGGCTATCATTCACCAGTACTAC
CACCCACCGAACCTTCTGGAGCTCTTTGGAACCATTCTCCCACTGGACTTGGAGGATATCTTCAAGAAGA
GCAAGCCCCGCTATCACAAGCGCACCAGCTCTGCTGTCTGGAACTCACCGCCCCTGCAGGGCGCCAGGGT
CCCCAGCAGCCTGGCCTACAGCCTGAAGAAGCACAAGCTTTGACTCGAGTAGATGACTAGTCTAGAGGGC
CCTATTCTATAGTGTCACCTAAATGCTAGAGCTCGCTGATCAGCCTCGACTGTGCCTTCTAGTTGCCAGC
CATCTGTTGTTTGCCCCTCCCCCGTGCCTTCCTTGACCCTGGAAGGTGCCACTCCCACTGTCCTTTCCTA
ATAAAATGAGGAAATTGCATCGCATTGTCTGAGTAGGTGTCATTCTATTCTGGGGGGTGGGGTGGGGCAG
GACAGCAAGGGGGAGGATTGGGAAGACAATAGCAGGCATGCTGGGGATGCGGTGGGCTCTATGGCTTCTG
AGGCGGAAAGAACCAGTGGCGGTAATACGGTTATCCACAGAATCAGGGGATAACGCAGGAAAGAACATGT
GAGCAAAAGGCCAGCAAAAGGCCAGGAACCGTAAAAAGGCCGCGTTGCTGGCGTTTTTCCATAGGCTCCG
CCCCCCTGACGAGCATCACAAAAATCGACGCTCAAGTCAGAGGTGGCGAAACCCGACAGGACTATAAAGA
TACCAGGCGTTTCCCCCTGGAAGCTCCCTCGTGCGCTCTCCTGTTCCGACCCTGCCGCTTACCGGATACC
TGTCCGCCTTTCTCCCTTCGGGAAGCGTGGCGCTTTCTCATAGCTCACGCTGTAGGTATCTCAGTTCGGT
GTAGGTCGTTCGCTCCAAGCTGGGCTGTGTGCACGAACCCCCCGTTCAGCCCGACCGCTGCGCCTTATCC
GGTAACTATCGTCTTGAGTCCAACCCGGTAAGACACGACTTATCGCCACTGGCAGCAGCCACTGGTAACA
GGATTAGCAGAGCGAGGTATGTAGGCGGTGCTACAGAGTTCTTGAAGTGGTGGCCTAACTACGGCTACAC
TAGAAGGACAGTATTTGGTATCTGCGCTCTGCTGAAGCCAGTTACCTTCGGAAAAAGAGTTGGTAGCTCT
TGATCCGGCAAACAAACCACCGCTGGTAGCGGTGGTTTTTTTGTTTGCAAGCAGCAGATTACGCGCAGAA
AAAAAGGATCTCAAGAAGATCCTTTGATCTTTTCTACGGGGTCTGACGCTCAGTGGAACGAAAACTCACG
TTAAGGGATTTTGGTCATGAGATTATCAAAAAGGATCTTCACCTAGATCCTTTTAAATTAAAAATGAAGT
TTTAAATCAATCTAAAGTATATATGAGTAACCTGAGGCTATGGCAGGGCCTGCCGCCCCGACGTTGGCTG
CGAGCCCTGGGCCTTCACCCGAACTTGGGGGGTGGGGTGGGGAAAAGGAAGAAACGCGGGCGTATTGGCC
CCAATGGGGTCTCGGTGGGGTATCGACAGAGTGCCAGCCCTGGGACCGAACCCCGCGTTTATGAACAAAC
GACCCAACACCGTGCGTTTTATTCTGTCTTTTTATTGCCGTCATAGCGCGGGTTCCTTCCGGTATTGTCT
CCTTCCGTGTTTCAGTTAGCCTCCCCCTAGGGTGGGCGAAGAACTCCAGCATGAGATCCCCGCGCTGGAG
GATCATCCAGCCGGCGTCCCGGAAAACGATTCCGAAGCCCAACCTTTCATAGAAGGCGGCGGTGGAATCG
AAATCTCGTGATGGCAGGTTGGGCGTCGCTTGGTCGGTCATTTCGAACCCCAGAGTCCCGCTCAGAAGAA
CTCGTCAAGAAGGCGATAGAAGGCGATGCGCTGCGAATCGGGAGCGGCGATACCGTAAAGCACGAGGAAG
CGGTCAGCCCATTCGCCGCCAAGCTCTTCAGCAATATCACGGGTAGCCAACGCTATGTCCTGATAGCGGT
CCGCCACACCCAGCCGGCCACAGTCGATGAATCCAGAAAAGCGGCCATTTTCCACCATGATATTCGGCAA
GCAGGCATCGCCATGGGTCACGACGAGATCCTCGCCGTCGGGCATGCTCGCCTTGAGCCTGGCGAACAGT
TCGGCTGGCGCGAGCCCCTGATGCTCTTGATCATCCTGATCGACAAGACCGGCTTCCATCCGAGTACGTG
CTCGCTCGATGCGATGTTTCGCTTGGTGGTCGAATGGGCAGGTAGCCGGATCAAGCGTATGCAGCCGCCG
CATTGCATCAGCCATGATGGATACTTTCTCGGCAGGAGCAAGGTGAGATGACAGGAGATCCTGCCCCGGC
ACTTCGCCCAATAGCAGCCAGTCCCTTCCCGCTTCAGTGACAACGTCGAGCACAGCTGCGCAAGGAACGC
CCGTCGTGGCCAGCCACGATAGCCGCGCTGCCTCGTCTTGCAGTTCATTCAGGGCACCGGACAGGTCGGT
CTTGACAAAAAGAACCGGGCGCCCCTGCGCTGACAGCCGGAACACGGCGGCATCAGAGCAGCCGATTGTC
TGTTGTGCCCAGTCATAGCCGAATAGCCTCTCCACCCAAGCGGCCGGAGAACCTGCGTGCAATCCATCTT
GTTCAATCATGCGAAACGATCCTCATCCTGTCTCTTGATCGATCTTTGCAAAAGCCTAGGCCTCCAAAAA
AGCCTCCTCACTACTTCTGGAATAGCTCAGAGGCCGAGGCGGCCTCGGCCTCTGCATAAATAAAAAAAAT
TAGTCAGCCATGGGGCGGAGAATGGGCGGAACTGGGCGGAGTTAGGGGCGGGATGGGCGGAGTTAGGGGC
GGGACTATGGTTGCTGACTAATTGAGATGCATGCTTTGCATACTTCTGCCTGCTGGGGAGCCTGGGGACT
TTCCACACCTGGTTGCTGACTAATTGAGATGCATGCTTTGCATACTTCTGCCTGCTGGGGAGCCTGGGGA
CTTTCCACACCCTAACTGACACACATTCCACAGCTGGTTCTTTCCGCCTCAGGACTCTTCCTTTTTCAAT
AAATCAATCTAAAGTATATATGAGTAAACTTGGTCTGACAGTTACCAATGCTTAATCAGTGAGGCACCTA
TCTCAGCGATCTGTCTATTTCGTTCATCCATAGTTGCCTGACTCCCCGTCGTGTAGATAACTACGATACG
GGAGGGCTTACCATCTGGCCCCAGTGCTGCAATGATACCGCGAGACCCACGCTCACCGGCTCCAGATTTA
TCAGCAATAAACCAGCCAGCCGGAAGGGCCGAGCGCAGAAGTGGTCCTGCAACTTTATCCGCCTCCATCC
AGTCTATTAATTGTTGCCGGGAAGCTAGAGTAAGTAGTTCGCCAGTTAATAGTTTGCGCAACGTTGTTGC
CATTGCTACAGGCATCGTGGTGTCACGCTCGTCGTTTGGTATGGCTTCATTCAGCTCCGGTTCCCAACGA
TCAAGGCGAGTTACATGATCCCCCATGTTGTGCAAAAAAGCGGTTAGCTCCTTCGGTCCTCCGATCGTTG
TCAGAAGTAAGTTGGCCGCAGTGTTATCACTCATGGTTATGGCAGCACTGCATAATTCTCTTACTGTCAT
GCCATCCGTAAGATGCTTTTCTGTGACTGGTGAGTACTCAACCAAGTCATTCTGAGAATAGTGTATGCGG
CGACCGAGTTGCTCTTGCCCGGCGTCAATACGGGATAATACCGCGCCACATAGCAGAACTTTAAAAGTGC
TCATCATTGGAAAACGTTCTTCGGGGCGAAAACTCTCAAGGATCTTACCGCTGTTGAGATCCAGTTCGAT
GTAACCCACTCGTGCACCCAACTGATCTTCAGCATCTTTTACTTTCACCAGCGTTTCTGGGTGAGCAAAA
ACAGGAAGGCAAAATGCCGCAAAAAAGGGAATAAGGGCGACACGGAAATGTTGAATACTCATACTCTTCC
TTTTTCAATATTATTGAAGCATTTATCAGGGTTATTGTCTCATGAGCGGATACATATTTGAATGTATTTA
GAAAAATAAACAAATAGGGGTTCCGCGCACATTTCCCCGAAAAGTGCCACCTG
[124 nt withheld, positions 7824-7947]
C
[91 nt withheld, positions 7949-8039]
A
[49 nt withheld, positions 8041-8089]
CCTTTGACGTTGGAGTCCACGTTCTTT
[37 nt withheld, positions 8117-8153]
ACCCTATCTCGGTCTATTCTTTTGATTTATAAGGGATTTTGCCGATTTCGGCCTATTGGTTAAAAAATGA
GCTGATTTAACAAAAATTTAACGCGAATTTTAACAAAATATTAACGCTTACAATTTAC
Features (pLannotate 1.2.2; 19 found; start..end, strand, type, name):
     10..389     +  enhancer       CMV enhancer: human cytomegalovirus immediate early enhancer
    390..593     +  promoter       CMV promoter: human cytomegalovirus (CMV) immediate early promoter
    589..622     +  LTR            5' LTR (truncated) (fragment): truncated 5' long terminal repeat (LTR) from HIV-1
    638..656     +  promoter       T7 promoter: promoter for bacteriophage T7 RNA polymerase
    730..1341    +  CDS            MIS12: MIS12_HUMAN - Experimental evidence at protein level: Swiss-Prot protein existence level 1. Part of the MIS12 complex which is required for normal chromosome alignment and segregation and for kinetochore formation during mitosis (PubMed:12515822, PubMed:15502821, PubMed:16585270). Essential for proper kinetochore microtubule attachments (PubMed:23891108). From Homo sapiens (Human).
   1309..3954    +  CDS            INCENP: INCE_HUMAN - Experimental evidence at protein level: Swiss-Prot protein existence level 1. Component of the chromosomal passenger complex (CPC), a complex that acts as a key regulator of mitosis. The CPC complex has essential functions at the centromere in ensuring correct chromosome alignment and segregation and is required for chromatin-induced microtubule stabilization and spindle assembly. Acts as a scaffold regulating CPC localization and activity. The C-terminus associates with AURKB or AURKC, the N-terminus associated with BIRC5/survivin and CDCA8/borealin tethers the CPC to the inner c
   3996..4014    -  promoter       SP6 promoter: promoter for bacteriophage SP6 RNA polymerase
   4040..4264    +  polyA_signal   bGH poly(A) signal: bovine growth hormone polyadenylation signal
   4268..4286    +  promoter       SV40 promoter (fragment): SV40 enhancer and early promoter
   4396..4984    -  rep_origin     ori: high-copy-number ColE1/pMB1/pBR322/pUC origin of replication
   5206..5222    +  polyA_signal   bGH poly(A) signal (fragment): bovine growth hormone polyadenylation signal
   5313..5360    -  polyA_signal   HSV TK poly(A) signal: herpes simplex virus thymidine kinase polyadenylation signal (Cole and Stacy, 1985)
   5419..5571    -  CDS            ble (fragment): BLE_KLEPN - Experimental evidence at protein level: Swiss-Prot protein existence level 1. Binding protein with a strong affinity to the bleomycin family of antibiotics. Binds to CL990; an antimitotic-antibiotic compound. From Klebsiella pneumoniae.
   5592..6380    -  CDS            NeoR/KanR: aminoglycoside phosphotransferase confers resistance to neomycin, kanamycin, and G418 (Geneticin®)
   6415..6772    -  promoter       SV40 promoter: SV40 enhancer and early promoter
   6774..6791    -  promoter       AmpR promoter (fragment): bla
   6832..7692    -  CDS            AmpR: β-lactamase; bla; confers resistance to ampicillin, carbenicillin, and related antibiotics
   7693..7797    -  promoter       AmpR promoter: bla
   7824..8252    +  rep_origin     f1 ori (sequence partly withheld): f1 bacteriophage origin of replication; arrow indicates direction of (+) strand synthesis
