>Addgene plasmid #108477 | pCR3-vsv-Mis12-dCEN-Incenp | addgene full sequence | sequence record 208582 | Addgene NGS Result
GCGCGCGTTGACATTGATTATTGACTAGTTATTAATAGTAATCAATTACGGGGTCATTAGTTCATAGCCC
ATATATGGAGTTCCGCGTTACATAACTTACGGTAAATGGCCCGCCTGGCTGACCGCCCAACGACCCCCGC
CCATTGACGTCAATAATGACGTATGTTCCCATAGTAACGCCAATAGGGACTTTCCATTGACGTCAATGGG
TGGAGTATTTACGGTAAACTGCCCACTTGGCAGTACATCAAGTGTATCATATGCCAAGTACGCCCCCTAT
TGACGTCAATGACGGTAAATGGCCCGCCTGGCATTATGCCCAGTACATGACCTTATGGGACTTTCCTACT
TGGCAGTACATCTACGTATTAGTCATCGCTATTACCATGGTGATGCGGTTTTGGCAGTACATCAATGGGC
GTGGATAGCGGTTTGACTCACGGGGATTTCCAAGTCTCCACCCCATTGACGTCAATGGGAGTTTGTTTTG
GCACCAAAATCAACGGGACTTTCCAAAATGTCGTAACAACTCCGCCCCATTGACGCAAATGGGCGGTAGG
CGTGTACGGTGGGAGGTCTATATAAGCAGAGCTCTCTGGCTAACTAGAGAACCCACTGCTTACTGGCTTA
TCGAAATTAATACGACTCACTATAGGGAGACCCAAGCTTGGTACCGGATCCGCCACCATGTACACCGACA
TCGAGATGAACCGGTTGGGCAAGGAATTCTCTGTGGATCCAATGACCTACGAGGCCCAGTTCTTTGGCTT
CACGCCACAAACGTGCATGCTTCGGATCTACATTGCATTTCAAGACTACCTATTTGAAGTGATGCAGGCC
GTTGAACAGGTTATTCTGAAGAAGCTGGATGGCATCCCAGACTGTGACATTAGCCCAGTGCAGATTCGCA
AATGCACAGAGAAGTTTCTTTGCTTCATGAAAGGACATTTTGATAACCTTTTTAGCAAAATGGAGCAACT
GTTTTTGCAGCTGATTTTACGTATTCCCTCAAACATCTTGCTTCCTGAAGATAAATGTAAGGAGACACCT
TATAGTGAGGAAGATTTTCAGCATCTCCAGAAAGAAATTGAACAGTTACAGGAGAAGTACAAGACTGAAT
TATGTACTAAGCAGGCCCTTCTTGCAGAATTAGAAGAGCAAAAAATTGTTCAGGCCAAACTCAAACAGAC
GTTGACTTTCTTTGATGAGCTTCATAATGTTGGCAGAGATCATGGGACTAGTGATTTTAGGGAGAGTTTA
GTATCCCTGGTTCAGAACTCCAGAAAACTACAGAACATTAGAGACAATGTGGAAAAGGAATCGAAACGAC
TGAAAATATCTGAATTCAGCAAAGAGCCAGAGCTGATGCCCAAAACACCTTCTCAGAAGAACCGACGGAA
GAAGAGACGGATTTCTTATGTTCAGGATGAAAACAGAGATCCCATCAGGAGAAGGTTATCCCGCAGAAAG
TCTCGGAGCAGCCAGCTGAGCTCCCGACGCCTCCGCAGCAAGGACAGTGTAGAGAAGCTGGCTACAGTGG
TCGGGGAGAACGGCTCCGTTCTGCGGCGTGTGACCCGTGCTGCGGCTGCAGCTGCCGCGGCTACCATGGC
ATTGGCTGCACCTTCTTCACCCACCCCTGAGTCTCCCACGATGCTGACTAAGAAGCCCGAGGATAACCAC
ACCCAGTGCCAGCTGGTGCCTGTGGTGGAGATCGGCATCAGTGAGCGCCAGAATGCTGAGCAGCATGTCA
CCCAGCTCATGTCCACCGAGCCTCTGCCCCGCACTCTGTCCCCGACTCCAGCTTCAGCCACAGCTCCAAC
CTCCCAGGGCATCCCGACATCAGATGAGGAATCAACACCTAAGAAGTCGAAGGCCAGGATACTGGAGTCC
ATCACAGTGAGCTCCCTGATGGCTACACCCCAGGACCCCAAGGGTCAAGGGGTCGGGACGGGGCGGTCTG
CGTCTAAGCTCAGGATTGCGCAGGTCTCCCCTGGCCCACGGGACTCGCCAGCCTTTCCAGATTCTCCATG
GCGGGAGCGGGTGCTGGCTCCCATCCTGCCGGATAACTTCTCCACGCCCACGGGCTCTCGCACGGACTCT
CAATCGGTGCGGCACAGCCCGATCGCCCCGTCTTCCCCGAGTCCCCGAGTCTTAGCCCAGAAGTACTCTC
TGGTGGCCAAACAGGAAAGTGTTGTCCGCAGGGCGAGCAGAAGGCTTGCCAAGAAGACTGCCGAAGAGCC
AGCTGCCTCTGGCCGCATCATCTGTCACAGTTACCTGGAGAGGCTCCTGAATGTTGAGGTGCCCCAGAAA
GTTGGTTCTGAGCAGAAGGAACCCCCCGAGGAGGCTGAGCCTGTGGCGGCAGCTGAGCCAGAGGTCCCTG
AGAACAACGGAAATAACTCGTGGCCCCACAATGACACAGAGATCGCCAACAGCACACCCAACCCGAAGCC
TGCAGCCAGCAGCCCGGAAACACCCTCTGCAGGGCAGCAAGAGGCCAAGACGGACCAAGCAGATGGACCC
AGAGAGCCACCGCAGAGTGCCAGGAGGAAGCGCAGCTACAAGCAGGCCGTGAGTGAGCTGGACGAGGAGC
AGCACCTGGAGGATGAGGAGCTGCAGCCCCCCAGGAGCAAGACCCCTTCCTCACCCTGCCCAGCCAGCAA
GGTGGTACGGCCCCTCCGGACCTTTCTGCACACAGTGCAGAGGAACCAGATGCTCACGACCCCGACCTCA
GCCCCACGCAGCGTCATGAAGTCCTTTATTAAGCGCAACACTCCCCTGCGCATGGACCCCAAGTGCAGCT
TCGTCGAGAAGGAGCGGCAGCGCCTGGAGAATCTGCGGCGGAAGGAGGAGGCCGAGCAGCTGCGCAGGCA
GAAGGTGGAGGAGGACAAGCGGCGGCGGCTGGAGGAGGTGAAGCTGAAGCGTGAGGAACGCCTCCGCAAG
GTGCTGCAGGCCCGCGAGCGGGTGGAGCAGATGAAGGAGGAGAAGAAGAAGCAGATTGAGCAGAAGTTTG
CTCAGATCGACGAGAAGACTGAGAAGGCCAAGGAGGAGCGGCTGGCAGAGGAGAAGGCCAAGAAAAAGGC
GGCGGCCAAGAAGATGGAGGAGGTGGAAGCACGCAGGAAGCAGGAAGAGGATGCACGTAGGCTCAGGTGG
CTGCAGCAGGAGGAGGAAGAGCGGCGGCACCAAGAGCTGCTGCAGAAGAAGAAGGAAGAGGAGCAGGAGC
GGCTGCGGAAGGCGGCCGAGGCTAAGCGGCTGGCAGAGCAGCGGGAGCAGGAGCGGCGGGAGCAGGAGCG
GCGCGAGCAGGAGCGGCGCGAGCAGGAGCGGCGGGAGCAGGAGCGGCGCGAGCAGGAGCGACAGCTGGCA
GAGCAGGAGCGTCGGCGGGAGCAGGAGCGGCTCCAGGCCGAGAGGGAGCTGCAGGAGCGGGAGAAGGCCC
TGCGGCTGCAGAAGGAGCAGCTGCAGAGGGAACTGGAGGAGAAGAAGAAGAAGGAAGAGCAGCAGCGTCT
GGCTGAGCGGCAGCTGCAGGAGGAGCAAGAGAAGAAAGCCAAGGAGGCAGCAGGGGCCAGCAAGGCCCTG
AATGTGACTGTGGACGTGCAGTCTCCAGCTTGTACCTCATATCAGATGACTCCGCAAGGGCACAGGGCCC
CTCCCAAGATCAACCCAGATAACTACGGGATGGATCTGAATAGCGACGACTCCACCGATGATGAGGCCCA
TCCCCGGAAGCCCATCCCCACCTGGGCCCGAGGCACCCCGCTCAGCCAGGCTATCATTCACCAGTACTAC
CACCCACCGAACCTTCTGGAGCTCTTTGGAACCATTCTCCCACTGGACTTGGAGGATATCTTCAAGAAGA
GCAAGCCCCGCTATCACAAGCGCACCAGCTCTGCTGTCTGGAACTCACCGCCCCTGCAGGGCGCCAGGGT
CCCCAGCAGCCTGGCCTACAGCCTGAAGAAGCACAAGCTTTGACTCGAGTAGATGACTAGTCTAGAGGGC
CCTATTCTATAGTGTCACCTAAATGCTAGAGCTCGCTGATCAGCCTCGACTGTGCCTTCTAGTTGCCAGC
CATCTGTTGTTTGCCCCTCCCCCGTGCCTTCCTTGACCCTGGAAGGTGCCACTCCCACTGTCCTTTCCTA
ATAAAATGAGGAAATTGCATCGCATTGTCTGAGTAGGTGTCATTCTATTCTGGGGGGTGGGGTGGGGCAG
GACAGCAAGGGGGAGGATTGGGAAGACAATAGCAGGCATGCTGGGGATGCGGTGGGCTCTATGGCTTCTG
AGGCGGAAAGAACCAGTGGCGGTAATACGGTTATCCACAGAATCAGGGGATAACGCAGGAAAGAACATGT
GAGCAAAAGGCCAGCAAAAGGCCAGGAACCGTAAAAAGGCCGCGTTGCTGGCGTTTTTCCATAGGCTCCG
CCCCCCTGACGAGCATCACAAAAATCGACGCTCAAGTCAGAGGTGGCGAAACCCGACAGGACTATAAAGA
TACCAGGCGTTTCCCCCTGGAAGCTCCCTCGTGCGCTCTCCTGTTCCGACCCTGCCGCTTACCGGATACC
TGTCCGCCTTTCTCCCTTCGGGAAGCGTGGCGCTTTCTCATAGCTCACGCTGTAGGTATCTCAGTTCGGT
GTAGGTCGTTCGCTCCAAGCTGGGCTGTGTGCACGAACCCCCCGTTCAGCCCGACCGCTGCGCCTTATCC
GGTAACTATCGTCTTGAGTCCAACCCGGTAAGACACGACTTATCGCCACTGGCAGCAGCCACTGGTAACA
GGATTAGCAGAGCGAGGTATGTAGGCGGTGCTACAGAGTTCTTGAAGTGGTGGCCTAACTACGGCTACAC
TAGAAGAACAGTATTTGGTATCTGCGCTCTGCTGAAGCCAGTTACCTTCGGAAAAAGAGTTGGTAGCTCT
TGATCCGGCAAACAAACCACCGCTGGTAGCGGTGGTTTTTTTGTTTGCAAGCAGCAGATTACGCGCAGAA
AAAAAGGATCTCAAGAAGATCCTTTGATCTTTTCTACGGGGTCTGACGCTCAGTGGAACGAAAACTCACG
TTAAGGGATTTTGGTCATGAGATTATCAAAAAGGATCTTCACCTAGATCCTTTTAAATTAAAAATGAAGT
TTTAAATCAATCTAAAGTATATATGAGTAACCTGAGGCTATGGCAGGGCCTGCCGCCCCGACGTTGGCTG
CGAGCCCTGGGCCTTCACCCGAACTTGGGGGGTGGGGTGGGGAAAAGGAAGAAACGCGGGCGTATTGGCC
CCAATGGGGTCTCGGTGGGGTATCGACAGAGTGCCAGCCCTGGGACCGAACCCCGCGTTTATGAACAAAC
GACCCAACACCGTGCGTTTTATTCTGTCTTTTTATTGCCGTCATAGCGCGGGTTCCTTCCGGTATTGTCT
CCTTCCGTGTTTCAGTTAGCCTCCCCCTAGGGTGGGCGAAGAACTCCAGCATGAGATCCCCGCGCTGGAG
GATCATCCAGCCGGCGTCCCGGAAAACGATTCCGAAGCCCAACCTTTCATAGAAGGCGGCGGTGGAATCG
AAATCTCGTGATGGCAGGTTGGGCGTCGCTTGGTCGGTCATTTCGAACCCCAGAGTCCCGCTCAGAAGAA
CTCGTCAAGAAGGCGATAGAAGGCGATGCGCTGCGAATCGGGAGCGGCGATACCGTAAAGCACGAGGAAG
CGGTCAGCCCATTCGCCGCCAAGCTCTTCAGCAATATCACGGGTAGCCAACGCTATGTCCTGATAGCGGT
CCGCCACACCCAGCCGGCCACAGTCGATGAATCCAGAAAAGCGGCCATTTTCCACCATGATATTCGGCAA
GCAGGCATCGCCATGGGTCACGACGAGATCCTCGCCGTCGGGCATGCTCGCCTTGAGCCTGGCGAACAGT
TCGGCTGGCGCGAGCCCCTGATGCTCTTCGTCCAGATCATCCTGATCGACAAGACCGGCTTCCATCCGAG
TACGTGCTCGCTCGATGCGATGTTTCGCTTGGTGGTCGAATGGGCAGGTAGCCGGATCAAGCGTATGCAG
CCGCCGCATTGCATCAGCCATGATGGATACTTTCTCGGCAGGAGCAAGGTGAGATGACAGGAGATCCTGC
CCCGGCACTTCGCCCAATAGCAGCCAGTCCCTTCCCGCTTCAGTGACAACGTCGAGCACAGCTGCGCAAG
GAACGCCCGTCGTGGCCAGCCACGATAGCCGCGCTGCCTCGTCTTGCAGTTCATTCAGGGCACCGGACAG
GTCGGTCTTGACAAAAAGAACCGGGCGCCCCTGCGCTGACAGCCGGAACACGGCGGCATCAGAGCAGCCG
ATTGTCTGTTGTGCCCAGTCATAGCCGAATAGCCTCTCCACCCAAGCGGCCGGAGAACCTGCGTGCAATC
CATCTTGTTCAATCATGCGAAACGATCCTCATCCTGTCTCTTGATCGATCTTTGCAAAAGCCTAGGCCTC
CAAAAAAGCCTCCTCACTACTTCTGGAATAGCTCAGAGGCCGAGGCGGCCTCGGCCTCTGCATAAATAAA
AAAAATTAGTCAGCCATGGGGCGGAGAATGGGCGGAACTGGGCGGAGTTAGGGGCGGGATGGGCGGAGTT
AGGGGCGGGACTATGGTTGCTGACTAATTGAGATGCATGCTTTGCATACTTCTGCCTGCTGGGGAGCCTG
GGGACTTTCCACACCTGGTTGCTGACTAATTGAGATGCATGCTTTGCATACTTCTGCCTGCTGGGGAGCC
TGGGGACTTTCCACACCCTAACTGACACACATTCCACAGCTGGTTCTTTCCGCCTCAGGACTCTTCCTTT
TTCAATAAATCAATCTAAAGTATATATGAGTAAACTTGGTCTGACAGTTACCAATGCTTAATCAGTGAGG
CACCTATCTCAGCGATCTGTCTATTTCGTTCATCCATAGTTGCCTGACTCCCCGTCGTGTAGATAACTAC
GATACGGGAGGGCTTACCATCTGGCCCCAGTGCTGCAATGATACCGCGAGACCCACGCTCACCGGCTCCA
GATTTATCAGCAATAAACCAGCCAGCCGGAAGGGCCGAGCGCAGAAGTGGTCCTGCAACTTTATCCGCCT
CCATCCAGTCTATTAATTGTTGCCGGGAAGCTAGAGTAAGTAGTTCGCCAGTTAATAGTTTGCGCAACGT
TGTTGCCATTGCTACAGGCATCGTGGTGTCACGCTCGTCGTTTGGTATGGCTTCATTCAGCTCCGGTTCC
CAACGATCAAGGCGAGTTACATGATCCCCCATGTTGTGCAAAAAAGCGGTTAGCTCCTTCGGTCCTCCGA
TCGTTGTCAGAAGTAAGTTGGCCGCAGTGTTATCACTCATGGTTATGGCAGCACTGCATAATTCTCTTAC
TGTCATGCCATCCGTAAGATGCTTTTCTGTGACTGGTGAGTACTCAACCAAGTCATTCTGAGAATAGTGT
ATGCGGCGACCGAGTTGCTCTTGCCCGGCGTCAATACGGGATAATACCGCGCCACATAGCAGAACTTTAA
AAGTGCTCATCATTGGAAAACGTTCTTCGGGGCGAAAACTCTCAAGGATCTTACCGCTGTTGAGATCCAG
TTCGATGTAACCCACTCGTGCACCCAACTGATCTTCAGCATCTTTTACTTTCACCAGCGTTTCTGGGTGA
GCAAAAACAGGAAGGCAAAATGCCGCAAAAAAGGGAATAAGGGCGACACGGAAATGTTGAATACTCATAC
TCTTCCTTTTTCAATATTATTGAAGCATTTATCAGGGTTATTGTCTCATGAGCGGATACATATTTGAATG
TATTTAGAAAAATAAACAAATAGGGGTTCCGCGCACATTTCCCCGAAAAGTGCCACCTG
[124 nt withheld, positions 7830-7953]
C
[91 nt withheld, positions 7955-8045]
A
[49 nt withheld, positions 8047-8095]
CCTTTGACGTTGGAGTCCACGTTCTTT
[37 nt withheld, positions 8123-8159]
ACCCTATCTCGGTCTATTCTTTTGATTTATAAGGGATTTTGCCGATTTCGGCCTATTGGTTAAAAAATGA
GCTGATTTAACAAAAATTTAACGCGAATTTTAACAAAATATTAACGCTTACAATTTAC
Features (pLannotate 1.2.2; 19 found; start..end, strand, type, name):
     10..389     +  enhancer       CMV enhancer: human cytomegalovirus immediate early enhancer
    390..593     +  promoter       CMV promoter: human cytomegalovirus (CMV) immediate early promoter
    589..622     +  LTR            5' LTR (truncated) (fragment): truncated 5' long terminal repeat (LTR) from HIV-1
    638..656     +  promoter       T7 promoter: promoter for bacteriophage T7 RNA polymerase
    730..1341    +  CDS            MIS12: MIS12_HUMAN - Experimental evidence at protein level: Swiss-Prot protein existence level 1. Part of the MIS12 complex which is required for normal chromosome alignment and segregation and for kinetochore formation during mitosis (PubMed:12515822, PubMed:15502821, PubMed:16585270). Essential for proper kinetochore microtubule attachments (PubMed:23891108). From Homo sapiens (Human).
   1309..3954    +  CDS            INCENP: INCE_HUMAN - Experimental evidence at protein level: Swiss-Prot protein existence level 1. Component of the chromosomal passenger complex (CPC), a complex that acts as a key regulator of mitosis. The CPC complex has essential functions at the centromere in ensuring correct chromosome alignment and segregation and is required for chromatin-induced microtubule stabilization and spindle assembly. Acts as a scaffold regulating CPC localization and activity. The C-terminus associates with AURKB or AURKC, the N-terminus associated with BIRC5/survivin and CDCA8/borealin tethers the CPC to the inner c
   3996..4014    -  promoter       SP6 promoter: promoter for bacteriophage SP6 RNA polymerase
   4040..4264    +  polyA_signal   bGH poly(A) signal: bovine growth hormone polyadenylation signal
   4268..4286    +  promoter       SV40 promoter (fragment): SV40 enhancer and early promoter
   4396..4984    -  rep_origin     ori: high-copy-number ColE1/pMB1/pBR322/pUC origin of replication
   5206..5222    +  polyA_signal   bGH poly(A) signal (fragment): bovine growth hormone polyadenylation signal
   5313..5360    -  polyA_signal   HSV TK poly(A) signal: herpes simplex virus thymidine kinase polyadenylation signal (Cole and Stacy, 1985)
   5419..5571    -  CDS            ble (fragment): BLE_KLEPN - Experimental evidence at protein level: Swiss-Prot protein existence level 1. Binding protein with a strong affinity to the bleomycin family of antibiotics. Binds to CL990; an antimitotic-antibiotic compound. From Klebsiella pneumoniae.
   5592..6386    -  CDS            NeoR/KanR: aminoglycoside phosphotransferase from Tn5; aph(3')-II (or nptII); confers resistance to neomycin, kanamycin, and G418 (Geneticin®)
   6421..6778    -  promoter       SV40 promoter: SV40 enhancer and early promoter
   6780..6797    -  promoter       AmpR promoter (fragment): bla
   6838..7698    -  CDS            AmpR: β-lactamase; bla; confers resistance to ampicillin, carbenicillin, and related antibiotics
   7699..7803    -  promoter       AmpR promoter: bla
   7830..8258    +  rep_origin     f1 ori (sequence partly withheld): f1 bacteriophage origin of replication; arrow indicates direction of (+) strand synthesis
