[The description below was written by a language model from this plasmid's Addgene catalogue record and pLannotate feature annotations shown in this document.]
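Description:
pCR3-vsv-Mis12-dCEN-Incenp is a mammalian expression plasmid built on the pCR3 backbone, about 8.3 kb in total. It is maintained in E. coli through a high-copy ColE1/pUC-type origin and selected with ampicillin via the β-lactamase gene. An f1 origin is also present for single-stranded DNA production. The backbone carries an SV40 early promoter driving the Tn5 NeoR/KanR gene with an HSV TK polyadenylation signal, which in principle allows G418 selection of transfected mammalian cells. The short ble, SV40 promoter, bGH poly(A) and HIV-1 LTR fragments in the annotation look like backbone remnants or short sequence matches rather than functional parts.

The payload is a roughly 3.2 kb human fusion open reading frame expressed from the CMV immediate-early enhancer and promoter and terminated by the bovine growth hormone polyadenylation signal. T7 and SP6 promoters flank the insert. The coding region joins the kinetochore protein MIS12 to INCENP, the scaffold subunit of the chromosomal passenger complex. According to the record, Mis12 replaces the INCENP CEN box, the N-terminal region that normally tethers the complex to the inner centromere through survivin and borealin. The C-terminal portion that associates with Aurora B is annotated as retained. An N-terminal VSV epitope tag is recorded for detection, although it is not separately annotated in the feature tables.

The associated study concerns sensing of chromosome bi-orientation through spatial separation of Aurora B from its kinetochore substrates. This suggests the fusion is meant to reposition INCENP, and with it Aurora B, from the inner centromere to the kinetochore. The depositor and sequencing-derived records are nearly identical, differing by six nucleotides around the start of the NeoR/KanR annotation.
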