Addgene plasmid #108477: pCR3-vsv-Mis12-dCEN-Incenp
Purpose: expression of vsv-Mis12-dCEN-INCENP
Depositing lab: Susanne Lens. Depositing organization: University Medical Centre Utrecht. Publication: Sensing chromosome bi-orientation by spatial separation of aurora B kinase from kinetochore substrates. Liu D, Vader G, Vromans MJ, Lampson MA, Lens SM. Science. 2009 Mar 6;323(5919):1350-3. doi: 10.1126/science.1167000. Epub 2009 Jan 15. PubMed 19150808.
Backbone
  Vector backbone: pCR3
  Backbone size w/o insert (bp): 5000
  Vector type: Mammalian Expression
Growth in bacteria
  Bacterial resistance: Ampicillin, 100 μg/mL
  Growth temperature: 37°C
  Growth strain: DH5alpha
  Copy number: High Copy
Gene/Insert
  Gene/Insert name: Mis12-dCEN-INCENP
  Species: H. sapiens (human)
  Insert size (bp): 3228
  Mutation: CEN box replaced by Mis12
  Entrez Gene: INCENP
  Promoter: CMV
  Tag / fusion protein: VSV (N terminal on insert)
  Cloning method: Restriction Enzyme; 5′ cloning site EcoR1 (unknown if destroyed); 3′ cloning site EcoR1 (unknown if destroyed)
Terms and licenses: Academic/Nonprofit Terms; Industry Terms: Not Available to Industry
How to cite: pCR3-vsv-Mis12-dCEN-Incenp was a gift from Susanne Lens (Addgene plasmid # 108477 ; http://n2t.net/addgene:108477 ; RRID:Addgene_108477)
